Addgene plasmid #159141: pEXPqcxip-hCCDC47-FLAG
Purpose: Hu CCDC47 -flag mammalian expression Gateway vector.
Depositing lab: Martin Dorf. Depositing organization: Harvard Medical School. Publication: Mapping a dynamic innate immunity protein interaction network regulating type I interferon production. Li S, Wang L, Berman M, Kong YY, Dorf ME. Immunity. 2011 Sep 23;35(3):426-40. Epub 2011 Sep 8. 10.1016/j.immuni.2011.06.014 PubMed 21903422.
Backbone
  Vector backbone: modified pQCXIP
  Backbone manufacturer: Clontech / Takara Bio
  Backbone size w/o insert (bp): 7278
  Total vector size (bp): 8736
  Modifications to backbone: Clontech's pQCXIP (7165 bp) vector was modified by insertion of a cassette into the BamHI site to create a Gateway Destination vector with a c-terminal FLAG tag. CCDC47 was inserted by a Gateway reaction, leaving 25bp recombination ATTB sequences on either side of CCDC47 sequence, followed by one FLAG epitope.
  Vector type: Mammalian Expression, Retroviral
  Selectable markers: Puromycin
Growth in bacteria
  Bacterial resistance: Ampicillin, 100 μg/mL
  Growth temperature: 37°C
  Growth strain: NEB Stable
  Copy number: Low Copy
Gene/Insert
  Gene/Insert name: coiled-coil domain containing 47 (alt name: CCDC47; THNS; GK001; MSTP041)
  Species: H. sapiens (human)
  Insert size (bp): 1458
  GenBank ID: BC008905 NM_020198.3
  Entrez Gene: CCDC47 (a.k.a. GK001, MSTP041, THNS)
  Promoter: CMV (cytomegalovirus) enhancer and the MSV (mouse sarcoma virus) promoter
  Tag / fusion protein: FLAG (C terminal on backbone)
  Cloning method: Gateway Cloning
  Sequencing primers: 5′ acgccatccacgctgttttgacct; 3′ gcggaattccggatcG
Resource information
  A portion of this plasmid was derived from a plasmid made by: 'PlasmID Repository' of the Dana Farber /Harvard Cancer Center DNA Resource Core, now closed.
Terms and licenses: Academic/Nonprofit Terms; Industry Terms: Not Available to Industry
Depositor comments: Bicistronic expression of CCDC47 and puromycin resistance. Using the given reverse primer, the FLAG tag cannot be Sanger sequenced since they are only 17bp apart. More distant primers give poor sequence data because of the homomeric sequence of the IRES 3' of the insert. This is the more distal reverse sequencing primer originally suggested by Clontech, which gives poor data: aagcggcttcggccagtaacgtta . Alternate 5' CMV primers can be used, but they should first be checked against the vector's sequence to make sure that they do not occur more than one time.
How to cite: pEXPqcxip-hCCDC47-FLAG was a gift from Martin Dorf (Addgene plasmid # 159141 ; http://n2t.net/addgene:159141 ; RRID:Addgene_159141)
