[The description below was written by a language model from this plasmid's Addgene catalogue record and pLannotate feature annotations shown in this document.]
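Description:
pEXPqcxip-hCCDC47-FLAG is a self-inactivating gammaretroviral expression plasmid built on a modified Clontech pQCXIP backbone that was first converted into a Gateway destination vector carrying a C-terminal FLAG tag. It is about 8.7 kb and is maintained in bacteria through a ColE1/pUC-type origin with ampicillin resistance; the record lists it as low copy. The viral portion begins with a hybrid 5' LTR in which the CMV enhancer/promoter is joined to a truncated murine sarcoma virus LTR. This hybrid drives production of the genomic RNA in packaging cells. It is followed by the packaging signal (Ψ) with a truncated gag segment lacking its start codon. The 3' LTR has a U3 deletion, so after integration the viral LTR promoter is inactivated and transgene expression depends on the internal promoter.

The payload is the human CCDC47 open reading frame (about 1.45 kb), placed downstream of an internal CMV immediate-early enhancer/promoter. The catalogue promoter field names the CMV/MSV hybrid, which matches the 5' LTR element, while the feature table shows a second complete CMV enhancer/promoter directly upstream of the insert. CCDC47 is flanked by the 25 bp attB1 and attB2 sites left by the Gateway reaction and is followed by a single FLAG epitope, which the annotation software labels as a 3xFLAG fragment. An EMCV IRES then links the puromycin N-acetyltransferase gene to the same transcript, so CCDC47-FLAG and puromycin resistance are expressed bicistronically and selected cells should carry the tagged protein. The plasmid can be used for transient transfection or for retroviral transduction to make stable lines. The associated publication suggests use in FLAG-based mapping of protein interactions in innate immune signalling.
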