Features (pLannotate 1.2.2; 24 found; start..end, strand, type, name):
    309..512     +  promoter       CMV promoter: human cytomegalovirus (CMV) immediate early promoter
    513..688     +  LTR            5' LTR (truncated): truncated long terminal repeat from Moloney murine sarcoma virus
    810..1084    +  misc_feature   MESV Ψ (fragment): packaging signal of murine embryonic stem cell virus
   1151..1567    +  CDS            gag (truncated): truncated Moloney murine leukemia virus (MMLV) gag gene lacking the start codon
   1604..1907    +  enhancer       CMV enhancer: human cytomegalovirus immediate early enhancer
   1908..2111    +  promoter       CMV promoter: human cytomegalovirus (CMV) immediate early promoter
   2299..2323    +  protein_bind   attB1: mutant version of attB; recombination site for the Gateway® BP reaction BP Clonase™
   2329..3777    +  CDS            CCDC47: CCD47_HUMAN - Experimental evidence at protein level: Swiss-Prot protein existence level 1. Component of the PAT complex, an endoplasmic reticulum (ER)- resident membrane multiprotein complex that facilitates multi-pass membrane proteins insertion into membranes (PubMed:32814900). The PAT complex acts as an intramembrane chaperone by directly interacting with nascent transmembrane domains (TMDs), releasing its substrates upon correct folding, and is needed for optimal biogenesis of multi-pass membrane proteins (PubMed:32814900). WDR83OS/Asterix is the substrate- interacting subunit of the PAT
   3782..3806    -  protein_bind   attB2: mutant version of attB; recombination site for the Gateway® BP reaction BP Clonase™
   3808..3831    +  CDS            3xFLAG (fragment): three tandem FLAG® epitope tags
   3975..4437    +  misc_feature   IRES: internal ribosome entry site (IRES) of the encephalomyocarditis virus (EMCV)
   4470..5069    +  CDS            PuroR: puromycin N-acetyltransferase; pac from Streptomyces alboniger; confers resistance to puromycin
   5119..5184    +  CDS            dmpM (fragment): DMPM_STRAD - Protein inferred from homology: Swiss-Prot protein existence level 3. From Streptomyces alboniger.
   5197..5268    +  CDS            Mos (fragment): MOS_MOUSE - Experimental evidence at transcript level: Swiss-Prot protein existence level 2. From Mus musculus (Mouse).
   5301..5401    +  CDS            env (fragment): murine leukemia virus gPr80 envelope polyprotein precursor; env; proteolytically cleaved into gp70SU and p15TM subunits
   5443..5868    +  LTR            3' LTR (ΔU3): self-inactivating 3' long terminal repeat (LTR) from Moloney murine leukemia virus
   5937..5977    +  CDS            rop (fragment): Rop protein, which maintains plasmids at low copy number; rop
   6079..6117    +  misc_feature   bom (fragment): basis of mobility region from pBR322
   6134..6463    +  promoter       SV40 promoter: SV40 enhancer and early promoter
   6469..6570    +  misc_feature   bom (fragment): basis of mobility region from pBR322
   6756..7344    -  rep_origin     ori: high-copy-number ColE1/pMB1/pBR322/pUC origin of replication
   7515..8375    -  CDS            AmpR: β-lactamase; bla; confers resistance to ampicillin, carbenicillin, and related antibiotics
   8376..8480    -  promoter       AmpR promoter: bla
   8666..308     +  enhancer       CMV enhancer (across the origin): human cytomegalovirus immediate early enhancer
>Addgene plasmid #159141 | pEXPqcxip-hCCDC47-FLAG | addgene full sequence | sequence record 310776 | Addgene NGS Result
TCCGCGTTACATAACTTACGGTAAATGGCCCGCCTGGCTGACCGCCCAACGACCCCCGCCCATTGACGTC
AATAATGACGTATGTTCCCATAGTAACGCCAATAGGGACTTTCCATTGACGTCAATGGGTGGAGTATTTA
CGGTAAACTGCCCACTTGGCAGTACATCAAGTGTATCATATGCCAAGTACGCCCCCTATTGACGTCAATG
ACGGTAAATGGCCCGCCTGGCATTATGCCCAGTACATGACCTTATGGGACTTTCCTACTTGGCAGTACAT
CTACGTATTAGTCATCGCTATTACCATGGTGATGCGGTTTTGGCAGTACATCAATGGGCGTGGATAGCGG
TTTGACTCACGGGGATTTCCAAGTCTCCACCCCATTGACGTCAATGGGAGTTTGTTTTGGCACCAAAATC
AACGGGACTTTCCAAAATGTCGTAACAACTCCGCCCCATTGACGCAAATGGGCGGTAGGCGTGTACGGTG
GGAGGTCTATATAAGCAGAGCTCAATAAAAGAGCCCACAACCCCTCACTCGGCGCGCCAGTCTTCCGATA
GACTGCGTCGCCCGGGTACCCGTATTCCCAATAAAGCCTCTTGCTGTTTGCATCCGAATCGTGGTCTCGC
TGTTCCTTGGGAGGGTCTCCTCTGAGTGATTGACTACCCACGACGGGGGTCTTTCATTTGGGGGCTCGTC
CGGGATTTGGAGACCCCTGCCCAGGGACCACCGACCCACCACCGGGAGGTAAGCTGGCCAGCAACTTATC
TGTGTCTGTCCGATTGTCTAGTGTCTATGTTTGATGTTATGCGCCTGCGTCTGTACTAGTTAGCTAACTA
GCTCTGTATCTGGCGGACCCGTGGTGGAACTGACGAGTTCTGAACACCCGGCCGCAACCCTGGGAGACGT
CCCAGGGACTTTGGGGGCCGTTTTTGTGGCCCGACCTGAGGAAGGGAGTCGATGTGGAATCCGACCCCGT
CAGGATATGTGGTTCTGGTAGGAGACGAGAACCTAAAACAGTTCCCGCCTCCGTCTGAATTTTTGCTTTC
GGTTTGGAACCGAAGCCGCGCGTCTTGTCTGCTGCAGCGCTGCAGCATCGTTCTGTGTTGTCTCTGTCTG
ACTGTGTTTCTGTATTTGTCTGAAAATTAGGGCCAGACTGTTACCACTCCCTTAAGTTTGACCTTAGGTC
ACTGGAAAGATGTCGAGCGGATCGCTCACAACCAGTCGGTAGATGTCAAGAAGAGACGTTGGGTTACCTT
CTGCTCTGCAGAATGGCCAACCTTTAACGTCGGATGGCCGCGAGACGGCACCTTTAACCGAGACCTCATC
ACCCAGGTTAAGATCAAGGTCTTTTCACCTGGCCCGCATGGACACCCAGACCAGGTCCCCTACATCGTGA
CCTGGGAAGCCTTGGCTTTTGACCCCCCTCCCTGGGTCAAGCCCTTTGTACACCCTAAGCCTCCGCCTCC
TCTTCCTCCATCCGCCCCGTCTCTCCCCCTTGAACCTCCTCGTTCGACCCCGCCTCGATCCTCCCTTTAT
CCAGCCCTCACTCCTTCTCTAGGCGCCGGAATTGAAGATCTGGGGGATCGATCCTCTAGAGTCCGTTACA
TAACTTACGGTAAATGGCCCGCCTGGCTGACCGCCCAACGACCCCCGCCCATTGACGTCAATAATGACGT
ATGTTCCCATAGTAACGCCAATAGGGACTTTCCATTGACGTCAATGGGTGGAGTATTTACGGTAAACTGC
CCACTTGGCAGTACATCAAGTGTATCATATGCCAAGTACGCCCCCTATTGACGTCAATGACGGTAAATGG
CCCGCCTGGCATTATGCCCAGTACATGACCTTATGGGACTTTCCTACTTGGCAGTACATCTACGTATTAG
TCATCGCTATTACCATGGTGATGCGGTTTTGGCAGTACATCAATGGGCGTGGATAGCGGTTTGACTCACG
GGGATTTCCAAGTCTCCACCCCATTGACGTCAATGGGAGTTTGTTTTGGCACCAAAATCAACGGGACTTT
CCAAAATGTCGTAACAACTCCGCCCCATTGACGCAAATGGGCGGTAGGCGTGTACGGTGGGAGGTCTATA
TAAGCAGAGCTCGTTTAGTGAACCGTCAGATCGCCTGGAGACGCCATCCACGCTGTTTTGACCTCCATAG
AAGACACCGGGACCGATCCAGCCTCCGCGGCCGGGAACGGTGCATTGGAACGGACCTGCAGGAATTGATC
CGCGGCCGCACCGGTAGGCCTCGTACGCTTAATTAACGGATCGGAGCGGCCGCTCTTCACAAGTTTGTAC
AAAAAAGCAGGCTCCACCATGAAAGCCTTCCACACTTTCTGTGTTGTCCTTCTGGTGTTTGGGAGTGTCT
CTGAAGCCAAGTTTGATGATTTTGAGGATGAGGAGGACATAGTAGAGTATGATGATAATGACTTCGCTGA
ATTTGAGGATGTCATGGAAGACTCTGTTACTGAATCTCCTCAACGGGTCATAATCACTGAAGATGATGAA
GATGAGACCACTGTGGAGTTGGAAGGGCAGGATGAAAACCAAGAAGGAGATTTTGAAGATGCAGATACCC
AGGAGGGAGATACTGAGAGTGAACCATATGATGATGAAGAATTTGAAGGTTATGAAGACAAACCAGATAC
TTCTTCTAGCAAAAATAAAGACCCAATAACGATTGTTGATGTTCCTGCACACCTCCAGAACAGCTGGGAG
AGTTATTATCTAGAAATTTTGATGGTGACTGGTCTGCTTGCTTATATCATGAATTACATCATTGGGAAGA
ATAAAAACAGTCGCCTTGCACAGGCCTGGTTTAACACTCATAGGGAGCTTTTGGAGAGCAACTTTACTTT
AGTGGGGGATGATGGAACTAACAAAGAAGCCACAAGCACAGGAAAGTTGAACCAGGAGAATGAGCACATC
TATAACCTGTGGTGTTCTGGTCGAGTGTGCTGTGAGGGCATGCTTATCCAGCTGAGGTTCCTCAAGAGAC
AAGACTTACTGAATGTCCTGGCCCGGATGATGAGGCCAGTGAGTGATCAAGTGCAAATAAAAGTAACCAT
GAATGATGAAGACATGGATACCTACGTATTTGCTGTTGGCACACGGAAAGCCTTGGTGCGACTACAGAAA
GAGATGCAGGATTTGAGTGAGTTTTGTAGTGATAAACCTAAGTCTGGAGCAAAGTATGGACTGCCGGACT
CTTTGGCCATCCTGTCAGAGATGGGAGAAGTCACAGACGGAATGATGGATACAAAGATGGTTCACTTTCT
TACACACTATGCTGACAAGATTGAATCTGTTCATTTTTCAGACCAGTTCTCTGGTCCAAAAATTATGCAA
GAGGAAGGTCAGCCTTTAAAGCTACCTGACACTAAGAGGACACTGTTGTTTACATTTAATGTGCCTGGCT
CAGGTAACACTTACCCAAAGGATATGGAGGCACTGCTACCCCTGATGAACATGGTGATTTATTCTATTGA
TAAAGCCAAAAAGTTCCGACTCAACAGAGAAGGCAAACAAAAAGCAGATAAGAACCGTGCCCGAGTAGAA
GAGAACTTCTTGAAACTGACACATGTGCAAAGACAGGAAGCAGCACAGTCTCGGCGGGAGGAGAAAAAAA
GAGCAGAGAAGGAGCGAATCATGAATGAGGAAGATCCTGAGAAACAGCGCAGGCTGGAGGAGGCTGCATT
GAGGCGTGAGCAAAAGAAGTTGGAAAAGAAGCAAATGAAAATGAAACAAATCAAAGTGAAAGCCATGTTG
GACCCAGCTTTCTTGTACAAAGTGGTGGATTACAAGGATGACGACGATAAGTGATTCGAAGGATCCTCCG
ATCCGGAATTCCGCCCCTCTCCCTCCCCCCCCCCTAACGTTACTGGCCGAAGCCGCTTGGAATAAGGCCG
GTGTGCGTTTGTCTATATGTTATTTTCCACCATATTGCCGTCTTTTGGCAATGTGAGGGCCCGGAAACCT
GGCCCTGTCTTCTTGACGAGCATTCCTAGGGGTCTTTCCCCTCTCGCCAAAGGAATGCAAGGTCTGTTGA
ATGTCGTGAAGGAAGCAGTTCCTCTGGAAGCTTCTTGAAGACAAACAACGTCTGTAGCGACCCTTTGCAG
GCAGCGGAACCCCCCACCTGGCGACAGGTGCCTCTGCGGCCAAAAGCCACGTGTATAAGATACACCTGCA
AAGGCGGCACAACCCCAGTGCCACGTTGTGAGTTGGATAGTTGTGGAAAGAGTCAAATGGCTCTCCTCAA
GCGTATTCAACAAGGGGCTGAAGGATGCCCAGAAGGTACCCCATTGTATGGGATCTGATCTGGGGCCTCG
GTGCACATGCTTTACATGTGTTTAGTCGAGGTTAAAAAAACGTCTAGGCCCCCCGAACCACGGGGACGTG
GTTTTCCTTTGAAAAACACGATGATAAGCTTGCCACAACCCACAAGGAGACGACCTTCCATGACCGAGTA
CAAGCCCACGGTGCGCCTCGCCACCCGCGACGACGTCCCCCGGGCCGTACGCACCCTCGCCGCCGCGTTC
GCCGACTACCCCGCCACGCGCCACACCGTCGACCCGGACCGCCACATCGAGCGGGTCACCGAGCTGCAAG
AACTCTTCCTCACGCGCGTCGGGCTCGACATCGGCAAGGTGTGGGTCGCGGACGACGGCGCCGCGGTGGC
GGTCTGGACCACGCCGGAGAGCGTCGAAGCGGGGGCGGTGTTCGCCGAGATCGGCCCGCGCATGGCCGAG
TTGAGCGGTTCCCGGCTGGCCGCGCAGCAACAGATGGAAGGCCTCCTGGCGCCGCACCGGCCCAAGGAGC
CCGCGTGGTTCCTGGCCACCGTCGGCGTCTCGCCCGACCACCAGGGCAAGGGTCTGGGCAGCGCCGTCGT
GCTCCCCGGAGTGGAGGCGGCCGAGCGCGCCGGGGTGCCCGCCTTCCTGGAGACCTCCGCGCCCCGCAAC
CTCCCCTTCTACGAGCGGCTCGGCTTCACCGTCACCGCCGACGTCGAGGTGCCCGAAGGACCGCGCACCT
GGTGCATGACCCGCAAGCCCGGTGCCTGACGCCCGCCCCACGACCCGCAGCGCCCGACCGAAAGGAGCGC
ACGACCCCATGGCTCCGACCGAAGCCACCCGGGGCGGCCCCGCCGACCCCGCACCCGCCCCCGAGGCCCA
CCGACTCTAGTCGAGGGCTGCAGCGCTGCAGAGGCCGAGTGCAGAACTGCTCCAAAGGGACCTCAAGGCT
TTCCGAGGGACACTAGGCTGACTCCATCGAGCCAGTGTAGAGATAAGCTTATCGATTAGTCCAATTTGTT
AAAGACAGGATATCAGTGGTCCAGGCTCTAGTTTTGACTCAACAATATCACCAGCTGAAGCCTATAGAGT
ACGAGCCATAGATAAAATAAAAGATTTTATTTAGTCTCCAGAAAAAGGGGGGAATGAAAGACCCCACCTG
TAGGTTTGGCAAGCTAGCTTAAGTAACGCCATTTTGCAAGGCATGGAAAAATACATAACTGAGAATAGAG
AAGTTCAGATCAAGGTCAGGAACAGATGGAACAGGGTCGACCCTAGAGAACCATCAGATGTTTCCAGGGT
GCCCCAAGGACCTGAAATGACCCTGTGCCTTATTTGAACTAACCAATCAGTTCGCTTCTCGCTTCTGTTC
GCGCGCTTCTGCTCCCCGAGCTCAATAAAAGAGCCCACAACCCCTCACTCGGGGCGCCAGTCCTCCGATT
GACTGAGTCGCCCGGGTACCCGTGTATCCAATAAACCCTCTTGCAGTTGCATCCGACTTGTGGTCTCGCT
GTTCCTTGGGAGGGTCTCCTCTGAGTGATTGACTACCCGTCAGCGGGGGTCTTTCATTTGGGGGCTCGTC
CGGGATCGGGAGACCCCTGCCCAGGGACCACCGACCCACCACCGGGAGGTAAGCTGGCTGCCTCGCGCGT
TTCGGTGATGACGGTGAAAACCTCTGACACATGCAGCTCCCGGAGACGGTCACAGCTTGTCTGTAAGCGG
ATGCCGGGAGCAGACAAGCCCGTCAGGGCGCGTCAGCGGGTGTTGGCGGGTGTCGGGGCGCAGCCATGAC
CCAGTCACGTAGCGATAGCGGAGTGTAGATCCGGCTGTGGAATGTGTGTCAGTTAGGGTGTGGAAAGTCC
CCAGGCTCCCCAGCAGGCAGAAGTATGCAAAGCATGCATCTCAATTAGTCAGCAACCAGGTGTGGAAAGT
CCCCAGGCTCCCCAGCAGGCAGAAGTATGCAAAGCATGCATCTCAATTAGTCAGCAACCATAGTCCCGCC
CCTAACTCCGCCCATCCCGCCCCTAACTCCGCCCAGTTCCGCCCATTCTCCGCCCCATGGCTGACTAATT
TTTTTTATTTATGCAGAGGCCGAGGCCGCCTCGGCCTCTGAGCTATTCCAGAAGTAGTGAGGAGGCTTTT
TTGGAGGCCTAGGCTTTTGCAAAAAGCTTACTGGCTTAACTATGCGGCATCAGAGCAGATTGTACTGAGA
GTGCACCATATGCGGTGTGAAATACCGCACAGATGCGTAAGGAGAAAATACCGCATCAGGCGCTCTTCCG
CTTCCTCGCTCACTGACTCGCTGCGCTCGGTCGTTCGGCTGCGGCGAGCGGTATCAGCTCACTCAAAGGC
GGTAATACGGTTATCCACAGAATCAGGGGATAACGCAGGAAAGAACATGTGAGCAAAAGGCCAGCAAAAG
GCCAGGAACCGTAAAAAGGCCGCGTTGCTGGCGTTTTTCCATAGGCTCCGCCCCCCTGACGAGCATCACA
AAAATCGACGCTCAAGTCAGAGGTGGCGAAACCCGACAGGACTATAAAGATACCAGGCGTTTCCCCCTGG
AAGCTCCCTCGTGCGCTCTCCTGTTCCGACCCTGCCGCTTACCGGATACCTGTCCGCCTTTCTCCCTTCG
GGAAGCGTGGCGCTTTCTCATAGCTCACGCTGTAGGTATCTCAGTTCGGTGTAGGTCGTTCGCTCCAAGC
TGGGCTGTGTGCACGAACCCCCCGTTCAGCCCGACCGCTGCGCCTTATCCGGTAACTATCGTCTTGAGTC
CAACCCGGTAAGACACGACTTATCGCCACTGGCAGCAGCCACTGGTAACAGGATTAGCAGAGCGAGGTAT
GTAGGCGGTGCTACAGAGTTCTTGAAGTGGTGGCCTAACTACGGCTACACTAGAAGGACAGTATTTGGTA
TCTGCGCTCTGCTGAAGCCAGTTACCTTCGGAAAAAGAGTTGGTAGCTCTTGATCCGGCAAACAAACCAC
CGCTGGTAGCGGTGGTTTTTTTGTTTGCAAGCAGCAGATTACGCGCAGAAAAAAAGGATCTCAAGAAGAT
CCTTTGATCTTTTCTACGGGGTCTGACGCTCAGTGGAACGAAAACTCACGTTAAGGGATTTTGGTCATGA
GATTATCAAAAAGGATCTTCACCTAGATCCTTTTAAATTAAAAATGAAGTTTTAAATCAATCTAAAGTAT
ATATGAGTAAACTTGGTCTGACAGTTACCAATGCTTAATCAGTGAGGCACCTATCTCAGCGATCTGTCTA
TTTCGTTCATCCATAGTTGCCTGACTCCCCGTCGTGTAGATAACTACGATACGGGAGGGCTTACCATCTG
GCCCCAGTGCTGCAATGATACCGCGAGACCCACGCTCACCGGCTCCAGATTTATCAGCAATAAACCAGCC
AGCCGGAAGGGCCGAGCGCAGAAGTGGTCCTGCAACTTTATCCGCCTCCATCCAGTCTATTAATTGTTGC
CGGGAAGCTAGAGTAAGTAGTTCGCCAGTTAATAGTTTGCGCAACGTTGTTGCCATTGCTGCAGGCATCG
TGGTGTCACGCTCGTCGTTTGGTATGGCTTCATTCAGCTCCGGTTCCCAACGATCAAGGCGAGTTACATG
ATCCCCCATGTTGTGCAAAAAAGCGGTTAGCTCCTTCGGTCCTCCGATCGTTGTCAGAAGTAAGTTGGCC
GCAGTGTTATCACTCATGGTTATGGCAGCACTGCATAATTCTCTTACTGTCATGCCATCCGTAAGATGCT
TTTCTGTGACTGGTGAGTACTCAACCAAGTCATTCTGAGAATAGTGTATGCGGCGACCGAGTTGCTCTTG
CCCGGCGTCAACACGGGATAATACCGCGCCACATAGCAGAACTTTAAAAGTGCTCATCATTGGAAAACGT
TCTTCGGGGCGAAAACTCTCAAGGATCTTACCGCTGTTGAGATCCAGTTCGATGTAACCCACTCGTGCAC
CCAACTGATCTTCAGCATCTTTTACTTTCACCAGCGTTTCTGGGTGAGCAAAAACAGGAAGGCAAAATGC
CGCAAAAAAGGGAATAAGGGCGACACGGAAATGTTGAATACTCATACTCTTCCTTTTTCAATATTATTGA
AGCATTTATCAGGGTTATTGTCTCATGAGCGGATACATATTTGAATGTATTTAGAAAAATAAACAAATAG
GGGTTCCGCGCACATTTCCCCGAAAAGTGCCACCTGACGTCTAAGAAACCATTATTATCATGACATTAAC
CTATAAAAATAGGCGTATCACGAGGCCCTTTCGTCTTCAAGAATTAGCTTGGCCATTGCATACGTTGTAT
CCATATCATAATATGTACATTTATATTGGCTCATGTCCAACATTACCGCCATGTTGACATTGATTATTGA
CTAGTTATTAATAGTAATCAATTACGGGGTCATTAGTTCATAGCCCATATATGGAGT
