>Addgene plasmid #159141 | pEXPqcxip-hCCDC47-FLAG | depositor partial sequence | sequence record 307725 | Sequence data of inserted CDS and flanking sequence
TTTGTTTTGGCACCAAAATCAACGGGACTTTCCAAAATGTCGTAACAACTCCGCCCCATTGACGCAAATG
GGCGGTAGGCGTGTACGGTGGGAGGTCTATATAAGCAGAGCTCGTTTAGTGAACCGTCAGATCGCCTGGA
GACGCCATCCACGCTGTTTTGACCTCCATAGAAGACACCGGGACCGATCCAGCCTCCGCGGCCGGGAACG
GTGCATTGGAACGGACCTGCAGGAATTGATCCGCGGCCGCACCGGTAGGCCTCGTACGCTTAATTAACGG
ATCGGAGCGGCCGCTCTTCACAAGTTTGTACAAAAAAGCAGGCTCCACCATGAAAGCCTTCCACACTTTC
TGTGTTGTCCTTCTGGTGTTTGGGAGTGTCTCTGAAGCCAAGTTTGATGATTTTGAGGATGAGGAGGACA
TAGTAGAGTATGATGATAATGACTTCGCTGAATTTGAGGATGTCATGGAAGACTCTGTTACTGAATCTCC
TCAACGGGTCATAATCACTGAAGATGATGAAGATGAGACCACTGTGGAGTTGGAAGGGCAGGATGAAAAC
CAAGAAGGAGATTTTGAAGATGCAGATACCCAGGAGGGAGATACTGAGAGTGAACCATATGATGATGAAG
AATTTGAAGGTTATGAAGACAAACCAGATACTTCTTCTAGCAAAAATAAAGACCCAATAACGATTGTTGA
TGTTCCTGCACACCTCCAGAACAGCTGGGAGAGTTATTATCTAGAAATTTTGATGGTGACTGGTCTGCTT
GCTTATATCATGAATTACATCATTGGGAAGAATAAAAACAGTCGCCTTGCACAGGCCTGGTTTAACACTC
ATAGGGAGCTTTTGGAGAGCAACTTTACTTTAGTGGGGGATGATGGAACTAACAAAGAAGCCACAAGCAC
AGGAAAGTTGAACCAGGAGAATGAGCACATCTATAACCTGTGGTGTTCTGGTCGAGTGTGCTGTGAGGGC
ATGCTTATCCAGCTGAGGTTCCTCAAGAGACAAGACTTACTGAATGTCCTGGCCCGGATGATGAGGCCAG
TGAGTGATCAAGTGCAAATAAAAGTAACCATGAATGATGAAGACATGGATACCTACGTATTTGCTGTTGG
CACACGGAAAGCCTTGGTGCGACTACAGAAAGAGATGCAGGATTTGAGTGAGTTTTGTAGTGATAAACCT
AAGTCTGGAGCAAAGTATGGACTGCCGGACTCTTTGGCCATCCTGTCAGAGATGGGAGAAGTCACAGACG
GAATGATGGATACAAAGATGGTTCACTTTCTTACACACTATGCTGACAAGATTGAATCTGTTCATTTTTC
AGACCAGTTCTCTGGTCCAAAAATTATGCAAGAGGAAGGTCAGCCTTTAAAGCTACCTGACACTAAGAGG
ACACTGTTGTTTACATTTAATGTGCCTGGCTCAGGTAACACTTACCCAAAGGATATGGAGGCACTGCTAC
CCCTGATGAACATGGTGATTTATTCTATTGATAAAGCCAAAAAGTTCCGACTCAACAGAGAAGGCAAACA
AAAAGCAGATAAGAACCGTGCCCGAGTAGAAGAGAACTTCTTGAAACTGACACATGTGCAAAGACAGGAA
GCAGCACAGTCTCGGCGGGAGGAGAAAAAAAGAGCAGAGAAGGAGCGAATCATGAATGAGGAAGATCCTG
AGAAACAGCGCAGGCTGGAGGAGGCTGCATTGAGGCGTGAGCAAAAGAAGTTGGAAAAGAAGCAAATGAA
AATGAAACAAATCAAAGTGAAAGCCATGTTGGACCCAGCTTTCTTGTACAAAGTGGTGGATTACAAGGAT
GACGACGATAAGTGATTCGAAGGATCCTCCGATCCGGAATTCCGCCCCTCTCCCTCCCCCCCCCC
